>Addgene plasmid #205160 | pcDNA-puro-TagBFP-β-ACTIN-3′UTR-8xMS2 | addgene full sequence | sequence record 410730 | Addgene NGS Result
GACGGATCGGGAGATCTCCCGATCCCCTATGGTGCACTCTCAGTACAATCTGCTCTGATGCCGCATAGTT
AAGCCAGTATCTGCTCCCTGCTTGTGTGTTGGAGGTCGCTGAGTAGTGCGCGAGCAAAATTTAAGCTACA
ACAAGGCAAGGCTTGACCGACAATTGCATGAAGAATCTGCTTAGGGTTAGGCGTTTTGCGCTGCTTCGCG
ATGTACGGGCCAGATATACGCGTTGACATTGATTATTGACTAGTTATTAATAGTAATCAATTACGGGGTC
ATTAGTTCATAGCCCATATATGGAGTTCCGCGTTACATAACTTACGGTAAATGGCCCGCCTGGCTGACCG
CCCAACGACCCCCGCCCATTGACGTCAATAATGACGTATGTTCCCATAGTAACGCCAATAGGGACTTTCC
ATTGACGTCAATGGGTGGAGTATTTACGGTAAACTGCCCACTTGGCAGTACATCAAGTGTATCATATGCC
AAGTACGCCCCCTATTGACGTCAATGACGGTAAATGGCCCGCCTGGCATTATGCCCAGTACATGACCTTA
TGGGACTTTCCTACTTGGCAGTACATCTACGTATTAGTCATCGCTATTACCATGGTGATGCGGTTTTGGC
AGTACATCAATGGGCGTGGATAGCGGTTTGACTCACGGGGATTTCCAAGTCTCCACCCCATTGACGTCAA
TGGGAGTTTGTTTTGGCACCAAAATCAACGGGACTTTCCAAAATGTCGTAACAACTCCGCCCCATTGACG
CAAATGGGCGGTAGGCGTGTACGGTGGGAGGTCTATATAAGCAGAGCTCTCTGGCTAACTAGAGAACCCA
CTGCTTACTGGCTTATCGAAATTAATACGACTCACTATAGGGAGACCCAAGCTGGCTAGCAACCATGAGC
GAGCTGATTAAGGAGAACATGCACATGAAGCTCTACATGGAGGGCACCGTGGACAACCATCACTTCAAGT
GCACATCCGAGGGCGAAGGCAAGCCCTACGAGGGCACCCAGACCATGAGAATCAAGGTGGTCGAGGGCGG
CCCTCTCCCCTTCGCCTTCGACATCCTGGCTACTAGCTTCCTCTACGGCAGCAAGACCTTCATCAACCAC
ACCCAGGGCATCCCCGACTTCTTCAAGCAGTCCTTCCCTGAGGGCTTCACATGGGAGAGAGTCACCACAT
ACGAAGACGGGGGCGTGCTGACCGCTACCCAGGACACCAGCCTCCAGGACGGCTGCCTCATCTACAACGT
CAAGATCAGAGGGGTGAACTTCACATCCAACGGCCCTGTGATGCAGAAGAAAACACTCGGCTGGGAGGCC
TTCACCGAGACGCTGTACCCCGCTGACGGCGGCCTGGAAGGCAGAAACGACATGGCCCTGAAGCTCGTGG
GCGGGAGCCATCTGATCGCAAACATCAAGACCACATATAGATCCAAGAAACCCGCTAAGAACCTCAAGAT
GCCTGGCGTCTACTATGTGGACTACAGACTGGAAAGAATCAAGGAGGCCAACAACGAGACCTACGTCGAG
CAGCACGAGGTGGCAGTGGCCAGATACTGCGACCTCCCTAGCAAACTGGGGCACAAGCTGAATCTGTACA
AGAAGCTTGGTACCGATGATGATATCGCCGCGCTCGTCGTCGACAACGGCTCCGGCATGTGCAAGGCCGG
CTTCGCGGGCGACGATGCCCCCCGGGCCGTCTTCCCCTCCATCGTGGGGCGCCCCAGGCACCAGGGCGTG
ATGGTGGGCATGGGTCAGAAGGATTCCTATGTGGGCGACGAGGCCCAGAGCAAGAGAGGCATCCTCACCC
TGAAGTACCCCATCGAGCACGGCATCGTCACCAACTGGGACGACATGGAGAAAATCTGGCACCACACCTT
CTACAATGAGCTGCGTGTGGCTCCCGAGGAGCACCCCGTGCTGCTGACCGAGGCCCCCCTGAACCCCAAG
GCCAACCGCGAGAAGATGACCCAGATCATGTTTGAGACCTTCAACACCCCAGCCATGTACGTTGCTATCC
AGGCTGTGCTATCCCTGTACGCCTCTGGCCGTACCACTGGCATCGTGATGGACTCCGGTGACGGGGTCAC
CCACACTGTGCCCATCTACGAGGGGTATGCCCTCCCCCATGCCATCCTGCGTCTGGACCTGGCTGGCCGG
GACCTGACTGACTACCTCATGAAGATCCTCACCGAGCGCGGCTACAGCTTCACCACCACGGCCGAGCGGG
AAATCGTGCGTGACATTAAGGAGAAGCTGTGCTACGTCGCCCTGGACTTCGAGCAAGAGATGGCCACGGC
TGCTTCCAGCTCCTCCCTGGAGAAGAGCTACGAGCTGCCTGACGGCCAGGTCATCACCATTGGCAATGAG
CGGTTCCGCTGCCCTGAGGCACTCTTCCAGCCTTCCTTCCTGGGCATGGAGTCCTGTGGCATCCACGAAA
CTACCTTCAACTCCATCATGAAGTGTGACGTGGACATCCGCAAAGACCTGTACGCCAACACAGTGCTGTC
TGGCGGCACCACCATGTACCCTGGCATTGCCGACAGGATGCAGAAGGAGATCACTGCCCTGGCACCCAGC
ACAATGAAGATCAAGATCATTGCTCCTCCTGAGCGCAAGTACTCCGTGTGGATCGGCGGCTCCATCCTGG
CCTCGCTGTCCACCTTCCAGCAGATGTGGATCAGCAAGCAGGAGTATGACGAGTCCGGCCCCTCCATCGT
CCACCGCAAATGCTTCTAGGCGGACTATGACTTAGTTGCGTTACACCCTTTCTTGACAAAACCTAACTTG
CGCAGAAAACAAGATGAGATTGGCATGGCTTTATTTGTTTTTTTTGTTTTGTTTTGGTTTTTTTTTTTTT
TGGCTTGACTCAGGATTTAAAAACTGGAACGGTGAAGGTGACAGCAGTCGGTTGGAGCGAGCATCCCCCA
AAGTTCACAATGTGGCCGAGGACTTTGATTGCACATTGTTGTTTTTTTAATAGTCATTCCAAATATGAGA
TGCATTGTTACAGGAAGTCCCTTGCCATCCTAAAAGCCACCCCACTTCTCTCTAAGGAGAATGGCCCAGT
CCTCTCCCAAGTCCACACAGGGGAGGTGATAGCATTGCTTGGATCCCTGCAGGTCGACTCTAGAAAACAT
GAGGATCACCCATGTCTGCAGGTCGACTCTAGAAAACATGAGGATCACCCATGTGAATTCCTGCAGGTCG
ACTCTAGAAAACATGAGGATCACCCATGTCTGCAGGTCGACTCTAGAAAACATGAGGATCACCCATGTGA
TATCCTGCAGGTCGACTCTAGAAAACATGAGGATCACCCATGTCTGCAGGTCGACTCTAGAAAACATGAG
GATCACCCATGTCTCGAGCTGCAGGTCGACTCTAGAAAACATGAGGATCACCCATGTCTGCAGGTCGACT
CTAGAAAACATGAGGATCACCCATGTGGGCCCGTTTAAACCCGCTGATCAGCCTCGACTGTGCCTTCTAG
TTGCCAGCCATCTGTTGTTTGCCCCTCCCCCGTGCCTTCCTTGACCCTGGAAGGTGCCACTCCCACTGTC
CTTTCCTAATAAAATGAGGAAATTGCATCGCATTGTCTGAGTAGGTGTCATTCTATTCTGGGGGGTGGGG
TGGGGCAGGACAGCAAGGGGGAGGATTGGGAAGACAATAGCAGGCATGCTGGGGATGCGGTGGGCTCTAT
GGCTTCTGAGGCGGAAAGAACCAGCTGGGGCTCTAGGGGGTATCCCC
[124 nt withheld, positions 3758-3881]
C
[91 nt withheld, positions 3883-3973]
A
[49 nt withheld, positions 3975-4023]
CCTTTGACGTTGGAGTCCACGTTCTTT
[37 nt withheld, positions 4051-4087]
ACCCTATCTCGGTCTATTCTTTTGATTTATAAGGGATTTTGCCGATTTCGGCCTATTGGTTAAAAAATGA
GCTGATTTAACAAAAATTTAACGCGAATTAATTCTGTGGAATGTGTGTCAGTTAGGGTGTGGAAAGTCCC
CAGGCTCCCCAGCAGGCAGAAGTATGCAAAGCATGCATCTCAATTAGTCAGCAACCAGGTGTGGAAAGTC
CCCAGGCTCCCCAGCAGGCAGAAGTATGCAAAGCATGCATCTCAATTAGTCAGCAACCATAGTCCCGCCC
CTAACTCCGCCCATCCCGCCCCTAACTCCGCCCAGTTCCGCCCATTCTCCGCCCCATGGCTGACTAATTT
TTTTTATTTATGCAGAGGCCGAGGCCGCCTCTGCCTCTGAGCTATTCCAGAAGTAGTGAGGAGGCTTTTT
TGGAGGCCTAGGCTTTTGCAAAAAGCTCCCAACCATGACCGAGTACAAGCCCACGGTGCGCCTCGCCACC
CGCGACGACGTCCCCAGGGCCGTACGCACCCTCGCCGCCGCGTTCGCCGACTACCCCGCCACGCGCCACA
CCGTCGATCCGGACCGCCACATCGAGCGGGTCACCGAGCTGCAAGAACTCTTCCTCACGCGCGTCGGGCT
CGACATCGGCAAGGTGTGGGTCGCGGACGACGGCGCCGCGGTGGCGGTCTGGACCACGCCGGAGAGCGTC
GAAGCGGGGGCGGTGTTCGCCGAGATCGGCCCGCGCATGGCCGAGTTGAGCGGTTCCCGGCTGGCCGCGC
AGCAACAGATGGAAGGCCTCCTGGCGCCGCACCGGCCCAAGGAGCCCGCGTGGTTCCTGGCCACCGTCGG
CGTCTCGCCCGACCACCAGGGCAAGGGTCTGGGCAGCGCCGTCGTGCTCCCCGGAGTGGAGGCGGCCGAG
CGCGCCGGGGTGCCCGCCTTCCTGGAGACCTCCGCGCCCCGCAACCTCCCCTTCTACGAGCGGCTCGGCT
TCACCGTCACCGCCGACGTCGAGGTGCCCGAAGGACCGCGCACCTGGTGCATGACCCGCAAGCCCGGTGC
CTGAGCGGGACTCTGGGGTTCGAAATGACCGACCAAGCGACGCCCAACCTGCCATCACGAGATTTCGATT
CCACCGCCGCCTTCTATGAAAGGTTGGGCTTCGGAATCGTTTTCCGGGACGCCGGCTGGATGATCCTCCA
GCGCGGGGATCTCATGCTGGAGTTCTTCGCCCACCCCAACTTGTTTATTGCAGCTTATAATGGTTACAAA
TAAAGCAATAGCATCACAAATTTCACAAATAAAGCATTTTTTTCACTGCATTCTAGTTGTGGTTTGTCCA
AACTCATCAATGTATCTTATCATGTCTGTATACCGTCGACCTCTAGCTAGAGCTTGGCGTAATCATGGTC
ATAGCTGTTTCCTGTGTGAAATTGTTATCCGCTCACAATTCCACACAACATACGAGCCGGAAGCATAAAG
TGTAAAGCCTGGGGTGCCTAATGAGTGAGCTAACTCACATTAATTGCGTTGCGCTCACTGCCCGCTTTCC
AGTCGGGAAACCTGTCGTGCCAGCTGCATTAATGAATCGGCCAACGCGCGGGGAGAGGCGGTTTGCGTAT
TGGGCGCTCTTCCGCTTCCTCGCTCACTGACTCGCTGCGCTCGGTCGTTCGGCTGCGGCGAGCGGTATCA
GCTCACTCAAAGGCGGTAATACGGTTATCCACAGAATCAGGGGATAACGCAGGAAAGAACATGTGAGCAA
AAGGCCAGCAAAAGGCCAGGAACCGTAAAAAGGCCGCGTTGCTGGCGTTTTTCCATAGGCTCCGCCCCCC
TGACGAGCATCACAAAAATCGACGCTCAAGTCAGAGGTGGCGAAACCCGACAGGACTATAAAGATACCAG
GCGTTTCCCCCTGGAAGCTCCCTCGTGCGCTCTCCTGTTCCGACCCTGCCGCTTACCGGATACCTGTCCG
CCTTTCTCCCTTCGGGAAGCGTGGCGCTTTCTCATAGCTCACGCTGTAGGTATCTCAGTTCGGTGTAGGT
CGTTCGCTCCAAGCTGGGCTGTGTGCACGAACCCCCCGTTCAGCCCGACCGCTGCGCCTTATCCGGTAAC
TATCGTCTTGAGTCCAACCCGGTAAGACACGACTTATCGCCACTGGCAGCAGCCACTGGTAACAGGATTA
GCAGAGCGAGGTATGTAGGCGGTGCTACAGAGTTCTTGAAGTGGTGGCCTAACTACGGCTACACTAGAAG
AACAGTATTTGGTATCTGCGCTCTGCTGAAGCCAGTTACCTTCGGAAAAAGAGTTGGTAGCTCTTGATCC
GGCAAACAAACCACCGCTGGTAGCGGTGGTTTTTTTGTTTGCAAGCAGCAGATTACGCGCAGAAAAAAAG
GATCTCAAGAAGATCCTTTGATCTTTTCTACGGGGTCTGACGCTCAGTGGAACGAAAACTCACGTTAAGG
GATTTTGGTCATGAGATTATCAAAAAGGATCTTCACCTAGATCCTTTTAAATTAAAAATGAAGTTTTAAA
TCAATCTAAAGTATATATGAGTAAACTTGGTCTGACAGTTACCAATGCTTAATCAGTGAGGCACCTATCT
CAGCGATCTGTCTATTTCGTTCATCCATAGTTGCCTGACTCCCCGTCGTGTAGATAACTACGATACGGGA
GGGCTTACCATCTGGCCCCAGTGCTGCAATGATACCGCGAGACCCACGCTCACCGGCTCCAGATTTATCA
GCAATAAACCAGCCAGCCGGAAGGGCCGAGCGCAGAAGTGGTCCTGCAACTTTATCCGCCTCCATCCAGT
CTATTAATTGTTGCCGGGAAGCTAGAGTAAGTAGTTCGCCAGTTAATAGTTTGCGCAACGTTGTTGCCAT
TGCTACAGGCATCGTGGTGTCACGCTCGTCGTTTGGTATGGCTTCATTCAGCTCCGGTTCCCAACGATCA
AGGCGAGTTACATGATCCCCCATGTTGTGCAAAAAAGCGGTTAGCTCCTTCGGTCCTCCGATCGTTGTCA
GAAGTAAGTTGGCCGCAGTGTTATCACTCATGGTTATGGCAGCACTGCATAATTCTCTTACTGTCATGCC
ATCCGTAAGATGCTTTTCTGTGACTGGTGAGTACTCAACCAAGTCATTCTGAGAATAGTGTATGCGGCGA
CCGAGTTGCTCTTGCCCGGCGTCAATACGGGATAATACCGCGCCACATAGCAGAACTTTAAAAGTGCTCA
TCATTGGAAAACGTTCTTCGGGGCGAAAACTCTCAAGGATCTTACCGCTGTTGAGATCCAGTTCGATGTA
ACCCACTCGTGCACCCAACTGATCTTCAGCATCTTTTACTTTCACCAGCGTTTCTGGGTGAGCAAAAACA
GGAAGGCAAAATGCCGCAAAAAAGGGAATAAGGGCGACACGGAAATGTTGAATACTCATACTCTTCCTTT
TTCAATATTATTGAAGCATTTATCAGGGTTATTGTCTCATGAGCGGATACATATTTGAATGTATTTAGAA
AAATAAACAAATAGGGGTTCCGCGCACATTTCCCCGAAAAGTGCCACCTGACGTC
Features (pLannotate 1.2.2; 32 found; start..end, strand, type, name):
     28..80      -  misc_feature   bom (fragment): basis of mobility region from pBR322
    235..614     +  enhancer       CMV enhancer: human cytomegalovirus immediate early enhancer
    615..818     +  promoter       CMV promoter: human cytomegalovirus (CMV) immediate early promoter
    814..847     +  LTR            5' LTR (truncated) (fragment): truncated 5' long terminal repeat (LTR) from HIV-1
    863..881     +  promoter       T7 promoter: promoter for bacteriophage T7 RNA polymerase
    905..1603    +  CDS            TagBFP: TagBFP is a basic (constitutively fluorescent) blue fluorescent protein published in 2008, derived from Entacmaea quadricolor. It is reported to be a very rapidly-maturing monomer with very low acid sensitivity.
   1625..2746    +  CDS            ACTB: ACTB_BOVIN - Experimental evidence at protein level: Swiss-Prot protein existence level 1. Actin is a highly conserved protein that polymerizes to produce filaments that form cross-linked networks in the cytoplasm of cells. Actin exists in both monomeric (G-actin) and polymeric (F-actin) forms, both forms playing key functions, such as cell motility and contraction. In addition to their role in the cytoplasmic cytoskeleton, G- and F-actin also localize in the nucleus, and regulate gene transcription and motility and repair of damaged DNA. From Bos taurus (Bovine).
   3147..3165    +  misc_RNA       MS2 stem loop: stem loop that binds the bacteriophage MS2 coat protein
   3186..3204    +  misc_RNA       MS2 stem loop: stem loop that binds the bacteriophage MS2 coat protein
   3210..3228    -  misc_feature   MCS (fragment): pUC18/19 multiple cloning site
   3231..3249    +  misc_RNA       MS2 stem loop: stem loop that binds the bacteriophage MS2 coat protein
   3270..3288    +  misc_RNA       MS2 stem loop: stem loop that binds the bacteriophage MS2 coat protein
   3294..3312    -  misc_feature   MCS (fragment): pUC18/19 multiple cloning site
   3315..3333    +  misc_RNA       MS2 stem loop: stem loop that binds the bacteriophage MS2 coat protein
   3354..3372    +  misc_RNA       MS2 stem loop: stem loop that binds the bacteriophage MS2 coat protein
   3379..3396    -  misc_feature   MCS (fragment): pUC18/19 multiple cloning site
   3399..3417    +  misc_RNA       MS2 stem loop: stem loop that binds the bacteriophage MS2 coat protein
   3438..3456    +  misc_RNA       MS2 stem loop: stem loop that binds the bacteriophage MS2 coat protein
   3488..3712    +  polyA_signal   bGH poly(A) signal: bovine growth hormone polyadenylation signal
   3716..3737    +  promoter       SV40 promoter (fragment): SV40 enhancer and early promoter
   3758..4186    +  rep_origin     f1 ori (sequence partly withheld): f1 bacteriophage origin of replication; arrow indicates direction of (+) strand synthesis
   4200..4529    +  promoter       SV40 promoter: SV40 enhancer and early promoter
   4542..5141    +  CDS            PuroR: puromycin N-acetyltransferase; pac from Streptomyces alboniger; confers resistance to puromycin
   5162..5320    +  CDS            ble (fragment): BLE_KLEPN - Experimental evidence at protein level: Swiss-Prot protein existence level 1. Binding protein with a strong affinity to the bleomycin family of antibiotics. Binds to CL990; an antimitotic-antibiotic compound. From Klebsiella pneumoniae.
   5315..5436    +  polyA_signal   SV40 poly(A) signal: SV40 polyadenylation signal
   5509..5525    -  protein_bind   lac operator: The lac repressor binds to the lac operator to inhibit transcription in E. coli. This inhibition can be relieved by adding lactose or isopropyl-β-D-thiogalactopyranoside (IPTG). lac repressor encoded by lacI
   5533..5563    -  promoter       lac promoter: promoter for the E. coli lac operon
   5578..5599    -  protein_bind   CAP binding site: CAP binding activates transcription in the presence of cAMP. E. coli catabolite activator protein
   5612..5704    -  CDS            lacI (fragment): lac repressor; lacI; The lac repressor binds to the lac operator to inhibit transcription in E. coli. This inhibition can be relieved by adding lactose or isopropyl-β-D-thiogalactopyranoside (IPTG).
   5887..6475    -  rep_origin     ori: high-copy-number ColE1/pMB1/pBR322/pUC origin of replication
   6646..7506    -  CDS            AmpR: β-lactamase; bla; confers resistance to ampicillin, carbenicillin, and related antibiotics
   7507..7611    -  promoter       AmpR promoter: bla
