[The description below was written by a language model from this plasmid's Addgene catalogue record and pLannotate feature annotations shown in this document.]
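Description:
pcDNA-puro-TagBFP-β-ACTIN-3′UTR-8xMS2 is a 7.6 kb mammalian expression plasmid on a pcDNA backbone, designed to produce a β-actin reporter mRNA that can be visualised in living cells through MS2 stem-loops. It is maintained in E. coli through a high-copy ColE1/pUC-type origin and an ampicillin resistance gene (β-lactamase with its own promoter), and it also carries an f1 origin. For selection in mammalian cells, an SV40 early promoter drives puromycin N-acetyltransferase, followed by an SV40 polyadenylation signal. A short bleomycin-resistance fragment annotated just downstream appears to be a remnant of an earlier marker.

The expression cassette uses the CMV immediate early enhancer and promoter, with a T7 promoter just upstream of the coding region. TagBFP, a monomeric blue fluorescent protein, lies directly upstream of the β-actin coding sequence as an N-terminal tag. According to the record, the β-actin coding sequence and 373 bp of its 3′UTR were amplified from HEK293T/17 cDNA. The feature tool labels this sequence by its match to the bovine protein, which reflects how conserved actin is. Downstream of the UTR is a synthesised array of MS2 stem-loops, and a bGH polyadenylation signal ends the transcript. The catalogue's insert field says 24xMS2, but the plasmid name, the stated purpose and the feature table, which annotates eight stem-loops, all agree on 8xMS2.

Each stem-loop binds the bacteriophage MS2 coat protein, so co-expressing a fluorescently labelled coat protein decorates the transcript and allows individual mRNAs to be imaged. The blue fluorescence from TagBFP reports on the encoded protein. The plasmid comes from work on enhanced single-RNA imaging in live cells and animals.
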