Addgene plasmid #205160: pcDNA-puro-TagBFP-β-ACTIN-3′UTR-8xMS2
Purpose: express β-ACTIN-3′UTR-8xMS2
Depositing lab: Weirui Ma. Depositing organization: Zhejiang University. Publication: Enhanced single RNA imaging reveals dynamic gene expression in live animals. Hu Y, Xu J, Gao E, Fan X, Wei J, Ye B, Xu S, Ma W. Elife. 2023 Mar 3;12:e82178. doi: 10.7554/eLife.82178. PubMed 36867026.
Backbone
  Vector backbone: pcDNA
  Total vector size (bp): 7642
  Vector type: Mammalian Expression, Bacterial Expression
  Selectable markers: Puromycin
Growth in bacteria
  Bacterial resistance: Ampicillin, 100 μg/mL
  Growth temperature: 30°C
  Growth strain: NEB Stable
  Copy number: Unknown
Gene/Insert
  Gene/Insert name: β-ACTIN-3′UTR-24xMS2
  Species: Synthetic
  Insert size (bp): 1834
  Promoter: CMV
  Tag / fusion protein: tagBFP (N terminal on backbone)
  Cloning method: Gibson Cloning
  Sequencing primers: 5′ CCACATATAGATCCAAGAAACCCGC; 3′ TAGAAGGCACAGTCGAGG
Resource information
  A portion of this plasmid was derived from a plasmid made by: the β-ACTIN coding sequence with a 3′UTR of 373 bp was PCR amplified from the cDNA of HEK293T/17 cells and the 8xMS2 fragment was synthesized
Terms and licenses: Academic/Nonprofit Terms; Industry Terms: Not Available to Industry
How to cite: pcDNA-puro-TagBFP-β-ACTIN-3′UTR-8xMS2 was a gift from Weirui Ma (Addgene plasmid # 205160 ; http://n2t.net/addgene:205160 ; RRID:Addgene_205160)
